>Addgene plasmid #158527 | KRAS-P34R | addgene full sequence | sequence record 311637 | Addgene NGS Result
AGGCGAGAGTAGGGAACTGCCAGGCATCAAACTAAGCAGAAGGCCCCTGACGGATGGCCTTTTTGCGTTT
CTACAAACTCTTTCTGTGTTGTAAAACGACGGCCAGTCTTAAGCTCGGGCCCCCTGGGCGGTTCTGATAA
CGAGTAATCGTTAATCCGCAAATAACGTAAAAACCCGCTTCGGCGGGTTTTTTTATGGGGGGAGTTTAGG
GAAAAAGCATTTGTCAGAATATTTAAGGGCGCCTGTCACTTTGCTTGATATATGAGAATTATTTAACCTT
ATAAATGAGAAAAAAGCAACGCACTTTAAATAAGATACGTTGCTTTTTCGATTGATGAACACCTATAATT
AAACTATTCATCTATTATTTATGATTTTTTGTATATACAATATTTCTAGTTTGTTAAAGAGAATTAAGAA
AATAAATCTCGAAAATAATAAAGGGAAAATCAGTTTTTGATATCAAAATTATACATGTCAACGATAATAC
AAAATATAATACAAACTATAAGATGTTATCAGTATTTATTATGCATTTAGAATAAATTTTGTGTCGCCCT
TAATTGTGAGCGGATAACAATTACGAGCTTCATGCACAGTGAAATCATGAAAAATTTATTTGCTTTGTGA
GCGGATAACAATTATAATATGTGGAATTGTGAGCGCTCACAATTCCACAACGGTTTCCCTCTAGAAATAA
TTTTGTTTAACTTTTAGGAGATAAAACATATGCACCACCATCATCATCATGGGGGAGGGGATTACAAGGA
TGACGATGACAAGTCTTCCGGCCGTGAAAATCTGTACTTCCAAGGCATGACGGAGTACAAACTGGTGGTT
GTCGGTGCGGGCGGTGTTGGCAAAAGCGCGCTGACGATTCAATTGATCCAAAACCACTTTGTCGACGAAT
ACGACCGCACCATTGAGGATTCGTACCGTAAGCAGGTTGTCATCGATGGTGAGACTTGTCTGTTGGACAT
CCTGGACACCGCAGGCCAAGAAGAGTATAGCGCCATGCGTGATCAGTACATGCGTACCGGTGAGGGCTTT
CTGTGCGTGTTCGCGATCAACAATACCAAAAGCTTCGAGGACATTCACCACTATCGTGAGCAAATCAAGC
GCGTTAAAGATAGCGAAGATGTGCCGATGGTGCTGGTTGGTAACAAATGTGATCTGCCAAGCCGCACCGT
GGACACCAAGCAGGCCCAGGATCTGGCGCGTAGCTATGGTATTCCGTTTATTGAAACGAGCGCTAAAACC
CGTCAGGGTGTCGACGACGCATTCTATACGCTGGTACGCGAAATCCGCAAGCACAAGGAGAAGTAACTCG
AGCCCCAAGGGCGACACCCCCTAATTAGCCCGGGCGAAAGGCCCAGTCTTTCGACTGAGCCTTTCGTTTT
ATTTGATGCCTGGCAGTTCCCTACTCTCGCATGGGGAGTCCCCACACTACCATCGGCGCTACGGCGTTTC
ACTTCTGAGTTCGGCATGGGGTCAGGTGGGACCACCGCGCTACTGCCGCCAGGCAAACAAGGGGTGTTAT
GAGCCATATTCAGGTATAAATGGGCTCGCGATAATGTTCAGAATTGGTTAATTGGTTGTAACACTGACCC
CTATTTGTTTATTTTTCTAAATACATTCAAATATGTATCCGCTCATGAGACAATAACCCTGATAAATGCT
TCAATAATATTGAAAAAGGAAGAATATGAGCCATATTCAACGGGAAACGTCGAGGCCGCGATTAAATTCC
AACATGGATGCTGATTTATATGGGTATAAATGGGCTCGCGATAATGTCGGGCAATCAGGTGCGACAATCT
ATCGCTTGTATGGGAAGCCCGATGCGCCAGAGTTGTTTCTGAAACATGGCAAAGGTAGCGTTGCCAATGA
TGTTACAGATGAGATGGTCAGACTAAACTGGCTGACGGAATTTATGCCACTTCCGACCATCAAGCATTTT
ATCCGTACTCCTGATGATGCATGGTTACTCACCACTGCGATCCCCGGAAAAACAGCGTTCCAGGTATTAG
AAGAATATCCTGATTCAGGTGAAAATATTGTTGATGCGCTGGCAGTGTTCCTGCGCCGGTTGCACTCGAT
TCCTGTTTGTAATTGTCCTTTTAACAGCGATCGCGTATTTCGCCTCGCTCAGGCGCAATCACGAATGAAT
AACGGTTTGGTTGATGCGAGTGATTTTGATGACGAGCGTAATGGCTGGCCTGTTGAACAAGTCTGGAAAG
AAATGCATAAACTTTTGCCATTCTCACCGGATTCAGTCGTCACTCATGGTGATTTCTCACTTGATAACCT
TATTTTTGACGAGGGGAAATTAATAGGTTGTATTGATGTTGGACGAGTCGGAATCGCAGACCGATACCAG
GATCTTGCCATCCTATGGAACTGCCTCGGTGAGTTTTCTCCTTCATTACAGAAACGGCTTTTTCAAAAAT
ATGGTATTGATAATCCTGATATGAATAAATTGCAATTTCATTTGATGCTCGATGAGTTTTTCTAAGCGGC
GCGCCATCGAATGGCGCAAAACCTTTCGCGGTATGGCATGATAGCGCCCGGAAGAGAGTCAATTCAGGGT
GGTGAATATGAAACCAGTAACGTTATACGATGTCGCAGAGTATGCCGGTGTCTCTTATCAGACCGTTTCC
CGCGTGGTGAACCAGGCCAGCCACGTTTCTGCGAAAACGCGGGAAAAAGTGGAAGCGGCGATGGCGGAGC
TGAATTACATTCCCAACCGCGTGGCACAACAACTGGCGGGCAAACAGTCGTTGCTGATTGGCGTTGCCAC
CTCCAGTCTGGCCCTGCACGCGCCGTCGCAAATTGTCGCGGCGATTAAATCTCGCGCCGATCAACTGGGT
GCCAGCGTGGTGGTGTCGATGGTAGAACGAAGCGGCGTCGAAGCCTGTAAAGCGGCGGTGCACAATCTTC
TCGCGCAACGCGTCAGTGGGCTGATCATTAACTATCCGCTGGATGACCAGGATGCCATTGCTGTGGAAGC
TGCCTGCACTAATGTTCCGGCGTTATTTCTTGATGTCTCTGACCAGACACCCATCAACAGTATTATTTTC
TCCCATGAGGACGGTACGCGACTGGGCGTGGAGCATCTGGTCGCATTGGGTCACCAGCAAATCGCGCTGT
TAGCGGGCCCATTAAGTTCTGTCTCGGCGCGTCTGCGTCTGGCTGGCTGGCATAAATATCTCACTCGCAA
TCAAATTCAGCCGATAGCGGAACGGGAAGGCGACTGGAGTGCCATGTCCGGTTTTCAACAAACCATGCAA
ATGCTGAATGAGGGCATCGTTCCCACTGCGATGCTGGTTGCCAACGATCAGATGGCGCTGGGCGCAATGC
GCGCCATTACCGAGTCCGGGCTGCGCGTTGGTGCGGATATCTCGGTAGTGGGATACGACGATACCGAAGA
TAGCTCATGTTATATCCCGCCGTTAACCACCATCAAACAGGATTTTCGCCTGCTGGGGCAAACCAGCGTG
GACCGCTTGCTGCAACTCTCTCAGGGCCAGGCGGTGAAGGGCAATCAGCTGTTGCCAGTCTCACTGGTGA
AAAGAAAAACCACCCTGGCGCCCAATACGCAAACCGCCTCTCCCCGCGCGTTGGCCGATTCATTAATGCA
GCTGGCACGACAGGTTTCCCGACTGGAAAGCGGGCAGTGACTCATGACCAAAATCCCTTAACGTGAGTTA
CGCGCGCGTCGTTCCACTGAGCGTCAGACCCCGTAGAAAAGATCAAAGGATCTTCTTGAGATCCTTTTTT
TCTGCGCGTAATCTGCTGCTTGCAAACAAAAAAACCACCGCTACCAGCGGTGGTTTGTTTGCCGGATCAA
GAGCTACCAACTCTTTTTCCGAAGGTAACTGGCTTCAGCAGAGCGCAGATACCAAATACTGTTCTTCTAG
TGTAGCCGTAGTTAGCCCACCACTTCAAGAACTCTGTAGCACCGCCTACATACCTCGCTCTGCTAATCCT
GTTACCAGTGGCTGCTGCCAGTGGCGATAAGTCGTGTCTTACCGGGTTGGACTCAAGACGATAGTTACCG
GATAAGGCGCAGCGGTCGGGCTGAACGGGGGGTTCGTGCACACAGCCCAGCTTGGAGCGAACGACCTACA
CCGAACTGAGATACCTACAGCGTGAGCTATGAGAAAGCGCCACGCTTCCCGAAGGGAGAAAGGCGGACAG
GTATCCGGTAAGCGGCAGGGTCGGAACAGGAGAGCGCACGAGGGAGCTTCCAGGGGGAAACGCCTGGTAT
CTTTATAGTCCTGTCGGGTTTCGCCACCTCTGACTTGAGCGTCGATTTTTGTGATGCTCGTCAGGGGGGC
GGAGCCTATGGAAAAACGCCAGCAACGCGGCCTTTTTACGGTTCCTGGCCTTTTGCTGGCCTTTTGCTCA
CATGTTCTTTCCTGCGTTATCCCCTGATTCTGTGGATAACCGTATTACCGCCTTTGAGTGAGCTGATACC
GCTCGCCGCAGCCGAACGACCGAGCGCAGCGAGTCAGTGAGCGAGGAAGCGGA
Features (pLannotate 1.2.2; 15 found; start..end, strand, type, name):
     46..63      +  terminator     rrnB T2 terminator (fragment): transcription terminator T2 from the E. coli rrnB gene
     88..107     -  CDS            lacZα (fragment): LacZα fragment of β-galactosidase; lacZ fragment
    564..580     +  protein_bind   lac operator: The lac repressor binds to the lac operator to inhibit transcription in E. coli. This inhibition can be relieved by adding lactose or isopropyl-β-D-thiogalactopyranoside (IPTG). lac repressor encoded by lacI
    625..641     +  protein_bind   lac operator: The lac repressor binds to the lac operator to inhibit transcription in E. coli. This inhibition can be relieved by adding lactose or isopropyl-β-D-thiogalactopyranoside (IPTG). lac repressor encoded by lacI
    655..674     +  protein_bind   lac operator (symmetric): The lac repressor binds to the lac operator to inhibit transcription in E. coli. This inhibition can be relieved by adding lactose or isopropyl-β-D-thiogalactopyranoside (IPTG). The symmetric lac operator was optimized for tight binding of lac repressor. lac repressor encoded by lacI
    760..783     +  CDS            FLAG: FLAG® epitope tag, followed by an enterokinase cleavage site
    817..1323    +  CDS            KRAS (fragment): RASK_MELGA - Experimental evidence at protein level: Swiss-Prot protein existence level 1. Ras proteins bind GDP/GTP and possess intrinsic GTPase activity. Plays an important role in the regulation of cell proliferation. May play a role in promoting oncogenic events by inducing transcriptional silencing of tumor suppressor genes (TSGs). From Meleagris gallopavo (Wild turkey).
   1365..1405    -  terminator     rrnB T1 terminator (fragment): transcription terminator T1 from the E. coli rrnB gene
   1407..1522    -  ncRNA          5S rRNA: Accession: RF00001 - 5S ribosomal RNA
   1553..1577    +  CDS            KanR (fragment): aminoglycoside phosphotransferase; aph(3')-Ia; confers resistance to kanamycin in bacteria or G418 (Geneticin®) in eukaryotes
   1607..1703    +  promoter       AmpR promoter (fragment): bla
   1706..2515    +  CDS            KanR: aminoglycoside phosphotransferase; aph(3')-Ia; confers resistance to kanamycin in bacteria or G418 (Geneticin®) in eukaryotes
   2524..2597    +  promoter       lacI promoter (fragment): lacI
   2598..3677    +  CDS            lacI: LACI_ECOLI - Experimental evidence at protein level: Swiss-Prot protein existence level 1. Repressor of the lactose operon. Binds allolactose as an inducer. From Escherichia coli (strain K12).
   3766..4354    +  rep_origin     ori: high-copy-number ColE1/pMB1/pBR322/pUC origin of replication
