[The description below was written by a language model from this plasmid's Addgene catalogue record and pLannotate feature annotations shown in this document.]
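Description:
KRAS-P34R is a bacterial expression plasmid built on the ATUM pDNA2.0 backbone for producing a mutant form of human KRAS in E. coli. It is about 4.5 kb by both the catalogue entry and the sequenced record. The plasmid replicates from a high-copy ColE1/pUC-type origin and is selected with kanamycin through an aph(3')-Ia KanR gene, which the annotation places downstream of an AmpR (bla) promoter fragment. It also carries its own lacI gene with a lacI promoter fragment, so the repressor is supplied in cis.

The payload is a 507 bp KRAS coding segment carrying the P34R substitution, inserted by Gibson cloning. This length is shorter than a full-length KRAS open reading frame, and the annotation tool accordingly marks it as a fragment. The tool matched it to a turkey KRAS orthologue, which reflects how conserved the protein is rather than contradicting the human origin stated in the record. Expression is listed as driven by a T5 promoter. The promoter itself is not annotated, but three lac operator sites, one of them the tight-binding symmetric version, lie just upstream of the coding region. That arrangement is consistent with lacI-repressed, IPTG-inducible transcription by the host RNA polymerase. According to the catalogue, the protein carries an N-terminal 6xHis tag for affinity purification, followed by a TEV protease site that allows the tag to be removed. Neither is annotated in the feature table, which does pick up a FLAG epitope upstream of KRAS that the catalogue does not mention. rrnB terminator fragments flank the cassette. The construct is intended for producing recombinant protein to study this RASopathy-associated mutant, including its GTP hydrolysis behaviour.
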