Addgene plasmid #158527: KRAS-P34R
Purpose: Expresses human KRAS P34R in E. coli with amino terminal 6xHIS tag that can be removed with TEV protease.
Depositing lab: Kenneth Westover. Depositing organization: University of Texas Southwestern Medical Center. Publication: GTP hydrolysis is modulated by Arg34 in the RASopathy-associated KRAS(P34R). Bera AK, Lu J, Lu C, Li L, Gondi S, Yan W, Nelson A, Zhang G, Westover KD. Birth Defects Res. 2020 Mar 18. doi: 10.1002/bdr2.1647. PubMed 32187889.
Backbone
  Vector backbone: pDNA2.0
  Backbone manufacturer: ATUM
  Backbone size w/o insert (bp): 3939
  Total vector size (bp): 4500
  Modifications to backbone: None
  Vector type: Bacterial Expression
Growth in bacteria
  Bacterial resistance: Kanamycin, 50 μg/mL
  Growth temperature: 37°C
  Growth strain: DH5alpha
  Copy number: Unknown
Gene/Insert
  Gene/Insert name: KRAS (alt name: Kirsten ras oncogene)
  Species: H. sapiens (human)
  Insert size (bp): 507
  Entrez Gene: KRAS (a.k.a. 'C-K-RAS, C-K-RAS, CFC2, K-RAS2A, K-RAS2B, K-RAS4A, K-RAS4B, K-Ras, K-Ras 2, KI-RAS, KRAS1, KRAS2, NS, NS3, OES, RALD, RASK2, c-Ki-ras, c-Ki-ras2)
  Promoter: T5
  Tag / fusion protein: 6xHis-tag; TEV protease cleavage sequence
  Cloning method: Gibson Cloning
  Sequencing primers: 5′ GGAATTGTGAGCGCTCACAA; 3′ GAACTGCCAGGCATCAAATAAAA
Terms and licenses: Academic/Nonprofit Terms; Industry Terms: Not Available to Industry
How to cite: KRAS-P34R was a gift from Kenneth Westover (Addgene plasmid # 158527 ; http://n2t.net/addgene:158527 ; RRID:Addgene_158527)
